Addgene plasmid #211514: 6xHis-SNAP-PI(3,4,5)P3 Probe
Purpose: For expression of recombinant biosensor for detection of Phosphatidylinositol-3,4,5-Trisphosphate (PI(3,4,5)P3) from bacteria
Depositing lab: Hannes Maib & David Murray. Depositing organization: University of Dundee. Publication: Recombinant biosensors for multiplex and super-resolution imaging of phosphoinositides. Maib H, Adarska P, Hunton R, Vines JH, Strutt D, Bottanelli F, Murray DH. J Cell Biol. 2024 Jun 3;223(6):e202310095. doi: 10.1083/jcb.202310095. Epub 2024 Apr 5. PubMed 38578646.
Backbone
  Vector backbone: pET-28 a (+)
  Vector type: Bacterial Expression
Growth in bacteria
  Bacterial resistance: Kanamycin, 50 μg/mL
  Growth temperature: 37°C
  Growth strain: DH5alpha
  Copy number: Low Copy
Gene/Insert
  Gene/Insert name: BTK1-PH (alt name: The biosensor for PI(3,4,5)P3 is the PH domain from BTK (Fukuda et al., 1996; Salim et al., 1996))
  Species: H. sapiens (human)
  Tag / fusion protein: 6xhis-SNAP (N terminal on insert)
  Cloning method: Restriction Enzyme; 5′ cloning site Unknown (unknown if destroyed)
Terms and licenses: Academic/Nonprofit Terms; Industry Terms: Not Available to Industry
Depositor comments: The biosensor for PI(3,4,5)P3 is the PH domain from BTK (Fukuda et al., 1996; Salim et al., 1996). Please visit https://www.biorxiv.org/content/10.1101/2023.10.18.562882v1 for bioRxiv preprint.
How to cite: 6xHis-SNAP-PI(3,4,5)P3 Probe was a gift from Hannes Maib & David Murray (Addgene plasmid # 211514 ; http://n2t.net/addgene:211514 ; RRID:Addgene_211514)
