[The description below was written by a language model from this plasmid's Addgene catalogue record and pLannotate feature annotations shown in this document.]
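Description:
6xHis-SNAP-PI(3,4,5)P3 Probe is a bacterial expression plasmid built on the pET-28a(+) backbone, designed to produce a recombinant lipid-binding biosensor in E. coli. The roughly 6.5 kb plasmid carries a kanamycin resistance gene for selection and replicates from a ColE1/pBR322-type origin. That origin is accompanied by the bom site and the rop gene, which keeps copy number low, in line with the catalogue entry. An f1 origin is also present. The short TcR, SP6 promoter and SET1 hits in the automated annotation are small fragments and are probably backbone remnants rather than functional parts.

The expression cassette follows the standard pET design. A T7 promoter with an adjacent lac operator and the T7 gene 10 ribosome binding site drives the fusion open reading frame, which ends at a T7 terminator, and a plasmid-borne lacI gene supplies the repressor. Transcription therefore depends on a host providing T7 RNA polymerase and is induced with IPTG. The encoded protein has an N-terminal 6xHis tag for metal-affinity purification, although the feature table does not annotate it separately. Next comes a SNAP-tag, which the annotation reports as a fragment of human MGMT because SNAP is an engineered derivative of that alkyltransferase. The final part is the pleckstrin homology domain of human BTK, which serves as the sensor for phosphatidylinositol-3,4,5-trisphosphate. The SNAP moiety allows covalent labelling of the purified protein with benzylguanine-conjugated fluorophores. According to the record, the purified probe is used to detect PI(3,4,5)P3, and the associated publication describes multiplex and super-resolution imaging of phosphoinositides.
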