Features (pLannotate 1.2.2; 20 found; start..end, strand, type, name):
     12..440     +  rep_origin     f1 ori (sequence partly withheld): f1 bacteriophage origin of replication; arrow indicates direction of (+) strand synthesis
    493..550     +  promoter       AmpR promoter (fragment): bla
    559..1374    -  CDS            KanR: aminoglycoside phosphotransferase; aph(3')-Ia; confers resistance to kanamycin in bacteria or G418 (Geneticin®) in eukaryotes
   1496..2084    +  rep_origin     ori: high-copy-number ColE1/pMB1/pBR322/pUC origin of replication
   2270..2409    -  misc_feature   bom: basis of mobility region from pBR322
   2511..2702    -  CDS            rop: Rop protein, which maintains plasmids at low copy number; rop
   2719..3099    +  CDS            YPB1_ECOLX: Protein predicted: Swiss-Prot protein existence level 4. From Escherichia coli.
   3171..3462    -  CDS            TcR (fragment): tetracycline efflux protein; tet; confers resistance to tetracycline
   3477..3498    -  protein_bind   CAP binding site: CAP binding activates transcription in the presence of cAMP. E. coli catabolite activator protein
   3511..4593    -  CDS            lacI: lac repressor; lacI; The lac repressor binds to the lac operator to inhibit transcription in E. coli. This inhibition can be relieved by adding lactose or isopropyl-β-D-thiogalactopyranoside (IPTG).
   4594..4671    -  promoter       lacI promoter: lacI
   4679..4958    -  CDS            TcR (fragment): tetracycline efflux protein; tet; confers resistance to tetracycline
   4980..4998    +  promoter       T7 promoter: promoter for bacteriophage T7 RNA polymerase
   4999..5023    +  protein_bind   lac operator: The lac repressor binds to the lac operator to inhibit transcription in E. coli. This inhibition can be relieved by adding lactose or isopropyl-β-D-thiogalactopyranoside (IPTG). lac repressor encoded by lacI
   5038..5060    +  RBS            RBS: efficient ribosome binding site from bacteriophage T7 gene 10 (Olins and Rangwala, 1989)
   5134..5697    +  CDS            MGMT (fragment): MGMT_HUMAN - Experimental evidence at protein level: Swiss-Prot protein existence level 1. Involved in the cellular defense against the biological effects of O6-methylguanine (O6-MeG) and O4-methylthymine (O4-MeT) in DNA. Repairs the methylated nucleobase in DNA by stoichiometrically transferring the methyl group to a cysteine residue in the enzyme. This is a suicide reaction: the enzyme is irreversibly inactivated. From Homo sapiens (Human).
   5719..6249    +  CDS            BTK (fragment): BTK_HUMAN - Also known as AGMX1, ATK, BPK. Experimental evidence at protein level: Swiss-Prot protein existence level 1. Non-receptor tyrosine kinase indispensable for B lymphocyte development, differentiation and signaling. Binding of antigen to the B-cell antigen receptor (BCR) triggers signaling that ultimately leads to B-cell activation. After BCR engagement and activation at the plasma membrane, phosphorylates PLCG2 at several sites, igniting the downstream signaling pathway through calcium mobilization, followed by activation of the protein kinase C (PKC) family members. PLCG2 phosphoryl
   6289..6307    -  promoter       SP6 promoter: promoter for bacteriophage SP6 RNA polymerase
   6322..6371    +  CDS            SET1 (fragment): solubility-enhancement tag derived from T7 phage gene 10B
   6379..6426    +  terminator     T7 terminator: transcription terminator for bacteriophage T7 RNA polymerase
>Addgene plasmid #211514 | 6xHis-SNAP-PI(3,4,5)P3 Probe | addgene full sequence | sequence record 419695 | Addgene NGS Result
TGGCGAATGGG
[124 nt withheld, positions 12-135]
C
[91 nt withheld, positions 137-227]
A
[49 nt withheld, positions 229-277]
CCTTTGACGTTGGAGTCCACGTTCTTT
[37 nt withheld, positions 305-341]
ACCCTATCTCGGTCTATTCTTTTGATTTATAAGGGATTTTGCCGATTTCGGCCTATTGGTTAAAAAATGA
GCTGATTTAACAAAAATTTAACGCGAATTTTAACAAAATATTAACGCTTACAATTTAGGTGGCACTTTTC
GGGGAAATGTGCGCGGAACCCCTATTTGTTTATTTTTCTAAATACATTCAAATATGTATCCGCTCATGAA
TTAATTCTTAGAAAAACTCATCGAGCATCAAATGAAACTGCAATTTATTCATATCAGGATTATCAATACC
ATATTTTTGAAAAAGCCGTTTCTGTAATGAAGGAGAAAACTCACCGAGGCAGTTCCATAGGATGGCAAGA
TCCTGGTATCGGTCTGCGATTCCGACTCGTCCAACATCAATACAACCTATTAATTTCCCCTCGTCAAAAA
TAAGGTTATCAAGTGAGAAATCACCATGAGTGACGACTGAATCCGGTGAGAATGGCAAAAGTTTATGCAT
TTCTTTCCAGACTTGTTCAACAGGCCAGCCATTACGCTCGTCATCAAAATCACTCGCATCAACCAAACCG
TTATTCATTCGTGATTGCGCCTGAGCGAGACGAAATACGCGATCGCTGTTAAAAGGACAATTACAAACAG
GAATCGAATGCAACCGGCGCAGGAACACTGCCAGCGCATCAACAATATTTTCACCTGAATCAGGATATTC
TTCTAATACCTGGAATGCTGTTTTCCCGGGGATCGCAGTGGTGAGTAACCATGCATCATCAGGAGTACGG
ATAAAATGCTTGATGGTCGGAAGAGGCATAAATTCCGTCAGCCAGTTTAGTCTGACCATCTCATCTGTAA
CATCATTGGCAACGCTACCTTTGCCATGTTTCAGAAACAACTCTGGCGCATCGGGCTTCCCATACAATCG
ATAGATTGTCGCACCTGATTGCCCGACATTATCGCGAGCCCATTTATACCCATATAAATCAGCATCCATG
TTGGAATTTAATCGCGGCCTAGAGCAAGACGTTTCCCGTTGAATATGGCTCATAACACCCCTTGTATTAC
TGTTTATGTAAGCAGACAGTTTTATTGTTCATGACCAAAATCCCTTAACGTGAGTTTTCGTTCCACTGAG
CGTCAGACCCCGTAGAAAAGATCAAAGGATCTTCTTGAGATCCTTTTTTTCTGCGCGTAATCTGCTGCTT
GCAAACAAAAAAACCACCGCTACCAGCGGTGGTTTGTTTGCCGGATCAAGAGCTACCAACTCTTTTTCCG
AAGGTAACTGGCTTCAGCAGAGCGCAGATACCAAATACTGTCCTTCTAGTGTAGCCGTAGTTAGGCCACC
ACTTCAAGAACTCTGTAGCACCGCCTACATACCTCGCTCTGCTAATCCTGTTACCAGTGGCTGCTGCCAG
TGGCGATAAGTCGTGTCTTACCGGGTTGGACTCAAGACGATAGTTACCGGATAAGGCGCAGCGGTCGGGC
TGAACGGGGGGTTCGTGCACACAGCCCAGCTTGGAGCGAACGACCTACACCGAACTGAGATACCTACAGC
GTGAGCTATGAGAAAGCGCCACGCTTCCCGAAGGGAGAAAGGCGGACAGGTATCCGGTAAGCGGCAGGGT
CGGAACAGGAGAGCGCACGAGGGAGCTTCCAGGGGGAAACGCCTGGTATCTTTATAGTCCTGTCGGGTTT
CGCCACCTCTGACTTGAGCGTCGATTTTTGTGATGCTCGTCAGGGGGGCGGAGCCTATGGAAAAACGCCA
GCAACGCGGCCTTTTTACGGTTCCTGGCCTTTTGCTGGCCTTTTGCTCACATGTTCTTTCCTGCGTTATC
CCCTGATTCTGTGGATAACCGTATTACCGCCTTTGAGTGAGCTGATACCGCTCGCCGCAGCCGAACGACC
GAGCGCAGCGAGTCAGTGAGCGAGGAAGCGGAAGAGCGCCTGATGCGGTATTTTCTCCTTACGCATCTGT
GCGGTATTTCACACCGCAATGGTGCACTCTCAGTACAATCTGCTCTGATGCCGCATAGTTAAGCCAGTAT
ACACTCCGCTATCGCTACGTGACTGGGTCATGGCTGCGCCCCGACACCCGCCAACACCCGCTGACGCGCC
CTGACGGGCTTGTCTGCTCCCGGCATCCGCTTACAGACAAGCTGTGACCGTCTCCGGGAGCTGCATGTGT
CAGAGGTTTTCACCGTCATCACCGAAACGCGCGAGGCAGCTGCGGTAAAGCTCATCAGCGTGGTCGTGAA
GCGATTCACAGATGTCTGCCTGTTCATCCGCGTCCAGCTCGTTGAGTTTCTCCAGAAGCGTTAATGTCTG
GCTTCTGATAAAGCGGGCCATGTTAAGGGCGGTTTTTTCCTGTTTGGTCACTGATGCCTCCGTGTAAGGG
GGATTTCTGTTCATGGGGGTAATGATACCGATGAAACGAGAGAGGATGCTCACGATACGGGTTACTGATG
ATGAACATGCCCGGTTACTGGAACGTTGTGAGGGTAAACAACTGGCGGTATGGATGCGGCGGGACCAGAG
AAAAATCACTCAGGGTCAATGCCAGCGCTTCGTTAATACAGATGTAGGTGTTCCACAGGGTAGCCAGCAG
CATCCTGCGATGCAGATCCGGAACATAATGGTGCAGGGCGCTGACTTCCGCGTTTCCAGACTTTACGAAA
CACGGAAACCGAAGACCATTCATGTTGTTGCTCAGGTCGCAGACGTTTTGCAGCAGCAGTCGCTTCACGT
TCGCTCGCGTATCGGTGATTCATTCTGCTAACCAGTAAGGCAACCCCGCCAGCCTAGCCGGGTCCTCAAC
GACAGGAGCACGATCATGCGCACCCGTGGGGCCGCCATGCCGGCGATAATGGCCTGCTTCTCGCCGAAAC
GTTTGGTGGCGGGACCAGTGACGAAGGCTTGAGCGAGGGCGTGCAAGATTCCGAATACCGCAAGCGACAG
GCCGATCATCGTCGCGCTCCAGCGAAAGCGGTCCTCGCCGAAAATGACCCAGAGCGCTGCCGGCACCTGT
CCTACGAGTTGCATGATAAAGAAGACAGTCATAAGTGCGGCGACGATAGTCATGCCCCGCGCCCACCGGA
AGGAGCTGACTGGGTTGAAGGCTCTCAAGGGCATCGGTCGAGATCCCGGTGCCTAATGAGTGAGCTAACT
TACATTAATTGCGTTGCGCTCACTGCCCGCTTTCCAGTCGGGAAACCTGTCGTGCCAGCTGCATTAATGA
ATCGGCCAACGCGCGGGGAGAGGCGGTTTGCGTATTGGGCGCCAGGGTGGTTTTTCTTTTCACCAGTGAG
ACGGGCAACAGCTGATTGCCCTTCACCGCCTGGCCCTGAGAGAGTTGCAGCAAGCGGTCCACGCTGGTTT
GCCCCAGCAGGCGAAAATCCTGTTTGATGGTGGTTAACGGCGGGATATAACATGAGCTGTCTTCGGTATC
GTCGTATCCCACTACCGAGATATCCGCACCAACGCGCAGCCCGGACTCGGTAATGGCGCGCATTGCGCCC
AGCGCCATCTGATCGTTGGCAACCAGCATCGCAGTGGGAACGATGCCCTCATTCAGCATTTGCATGGTTT
GTTGAAAACCGGACATGGCACTCCAGTCGCCTTCCCGTTCCGCTATCGGCTGAATTTGATTGCGAGTGAG
ATATTTATGCCAGCCAGCCAGACGCAGACGCGCCGAGACAGAACTTAATGGGCCCGCTAACAGCGCGATT
TGCTGGTGACCCAATGCGACCAGATGCTCCACGCCCAGTCGCGTACCGTCTTCATGGGAGAAAATAATAC
TGTTGATGGGTGTCTGGTCAGAGACATCAAGAAATAACGCCGGAACATTAGTGCAGGCAGCTTCCACAGC
AATGGCATCCTGGTCATCCAGCGGATAGTTAATGATCAGCCCACTGACGCGTTGCGCGAGAAGATTGTGC
ACCGCCGCTTTACAGGCTTCGACGCCGCTTCGTTCTACCATCGACACCACCACGCTGGCACCCAGTTGAT
CGGCGCGAGATTTAATCGCCGCGACAATTTGCGACGGCGCGTGCAGGGCCAGACTGGAGGTGGCAACGCC
AATCAGCAACGACTGTTTGCCCGCCAGTTGTTGTGCCACGCGGTTGGGAATGTAATTCAGCTCCGCCATC
GCCGCTTCCACTTTTTCCCGCGTTTTCGCAGAAACGTGGCTGGCCTGGTTCACCACGCGGGAAACGGTCT
GATAAGAGACACCGGCATACTCTGCGACATCGTATAACGTTACTGGTTTCACATTCACCACCCTGAATTG
ACTCTCTTCCGGGCGCTATCATGCCATACCGCGAAAGGTTTTGCGCCATTCGATGGTGTCCGGGATCTCG
ACGCTCTCCCTTATGCGACTCCTGCATTAGGAAGCAGCCCAGTAGTAGGTTGAGGCCGTTGAGCACCGCC
GCCGCAAGGAATGGTGCATGCAAGGAGATGGCGCCCAACAGTCCCCCGGCCACGGGGCCTGCCACCATAC
CCACGCCGAAACAAGCGCTCATGAGCCCGAAGTGGCGAGCCCGATCTTCCCCATCGGTGATGTCGGCGAT
ATAGGCGCCAGCAACCGCACCTGTGGCGCCGGTGATGCCGGCCACGATGCGTCCGGCGTAGAGGATCGAG
ATCTCGATCCCGCGAAATTAATACGACTCACTATAGGGGAATTGTGAGCGGATAACAATTCCCCTCTAGA
AATAATTTTGTTTAACTTTAAGAAGGAGATATATCCATGGGCAGCAGCCATCACCACCACCATCATAGTT
CGGGCCGTTTGGAGGTGTTATTTCAGGGCCCTATGGACAAAGATTGCGAAATGAAGCGTACAACTCTGGA
TTCGCCATTGGGAAAACTGGAGCTTTCGGGATGTGAACAAGGTTTACATCGCATCATTTTCTTAGGTAAA
GGGACGTCCGCCGCCGATGCGGTAGAGGTACCCGCCCCGGCCGCTGTGCTGGGTGGACCAGAACCTCTGA
TGCAGGCTACTGCATGGCTGAATGCATACTTTCACCAGCCAGAGGCCATTGAAGAGTTTCCTGTGCCCGC
GCTGCATCACCCTGTGTTCCAACAAGAATCGTTCACCCGCCAAGTCTTATGGAAACTGTTGAAGGTTGTC
AAATTTGGCGAAGTTATCTCGTACTCCCATCTTGCCGCCCTTGCTGGTAATCCCGCAGCAACCGCTGCAG
TAAAGACTGCCCTTTCGGGGAACCCGGTCCCCATTCTTATTCCCTGCCATCGCGTCGTACAGGGTGATCT
GGACGTTGGGGGTTACGAAGGGGGTTTGGCTGTGAAGGAGTGGTTATTAGCGCACGAGGGGCATCGTCTT
GGTAAACCTGGTTTAGGTGGCTCAGCAGGCTCGGCAGCAGGAAGTGGCGCGGCCGCAATGGCTGCTGTTA
TCTTAGAGTCGATCTTCCTTAAGCGTTCACAGCAGAAAAAAAAAACTTCCCCATTGAACTTCAAGAAACG
CTTGTTCCTGTTGACGGTCCATAAGTTGTCCTACTATGAATACGATTTTGAACGCGGGCGCCGTGGGTCC
AAGAAGGGATCCATTGATGTTGAGAAAATTACGTGTGTCGAAACCGTGGTGCCCGAAAAGAACCCTCCTC
CAGAACGCCAGATTCCACGTCGTGGTGAGGAGAGTTCTGAGATGGAACAAATTTCGATCATCGAGCGTTT
CCCGTATCCCTTCCAGGTCGTTTATGATGAAGGGCCTCTTTATGTTTTTTCACCTACAGAAGAGCTTCGC
AAACGCTGGATCCATCAGTTAAAAAATGTCATCCGCTACAATTCCGACCTTGTTCAAAAATATCACCCTT
GTTTTTGGATTGACGGACAATACCTTTGCTGTTCTCAGACTGCTAAGAACGCGATGGGTTGTCAGATTTT
GGAAAATCGTAACGGGAGCTTGAAACCGGATCCGCCGTAGGGCGCGCCGTAATAGAAGCTTGAGTATTCT
ATAGTGTCACCTAAATCCCAGCTTGATCCGGCTGCTAACAAAGCCCGAAAGGAAGCTGAGTTGGCTGCTG
CCACCGCTGAGCAATAACTAGCATAACCCCTTGGGGCCTCTAAACGGGTCTTGAGGGGTTTTTTGCTGAA
AGGAGGAACTATATCCGGAT
